Addgene plasmid #159864: pCFJ2210 - [1-2] ENTR - Fluor - mMaple3(1 intron, syntrons(3), no_start, no_stop)
Purpose: Three-fragment Gateway compatible flourophore for expression in C. elegans
Depositing lab: Christian Froekjaer-Jensen. Depositing organization: King Abdullah University of Science and Technology (KAUST). Publication: Engineering rules that minimize germline silencing of transgenes in simple extrachromosomal arrays in C. elegans. Aljohani MD, El Mouridi S, Priyadarshini M, Vargas-Velazquez AM, Frokjaer-Jensen C. Nat Commun. 2020 Dec 9;11(1):6300. doi: 10.1038/s41467-020-19898-0. PubMed 33298957.
Backbone
  Vector backbone: pDONR221
  Vector type: Worm Expression
Growth in bacteria
  Bacterial resistance: Kanamycin, 50 μg/mL
  Growth temperature: 37°C
  Growth strain: DH5alpha
  Copy number: High Copy
Gene/Insert
  Gene/Insert name: [1-2] ENTR - Fluor - mMaple3(1 intron, syntrons(3), no_start, no_stop)
  Species: C. elegans (nematode)
  Mutation: Not applicable
  Cloning method: Gateway Cloning
Terms and licenses: Academic/Nonprofit Terms; Industry Terms: Not Available to Industry
Depositor comments: See www.wormbuilder.org for more information.
How to cite: pCFJ2210 - [1-2] ENTR - Fluor - mMaple3(1 intron, syntrons(3), no_start, no_stop) was a gift from Christian Froekjaer-Jensen (Addgene plasmid # 159864 ; http://n2t.net/addgene:159864 ; RRID:Addgene_159864)
