[The description below was written by a language model from this plasmid's Addgene catalogue record and pLannotate feature annotations shown in this document.]
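Description:
pCFJ2210 is a Gateway entry clone built in the pDONR221 backbone that supplies a fluorophore module for assembling C. elegans expression constructs. The 3,542 nt plasmid is maintained in E. coli through a high-copy ColE1/pUC-type origin and selected with kanamycin via an aminoglycoside phosphotransferase (KanR) gene. Other annotated backbone elements are typical donor-vector remnants: rrnB T1 and T2 transcription terminators that insulate the cloning region from read-through, a T7 promoter beside the attL2 site, and short lacI and lacZα fragments that have no evident functional role here.

The payload is a coding sequence for mMaple3, a green photoconvertible fluorescent protein derived from Clavularia sp., flanked by attL1 and attL2 sites. These sites define the "[1-2]" or middle position in a three-fragment Gateway scheme, so that an LR recombination combines this entry clone with a separate promoter-bearing clone and a 3' clone in a destination vector. The plasmid carries no worm promoter or 3' UTR of its own in the annotated features, so expression depends on the partners chosen during assembly. According to the construct name, the gene contains one intron plus three "syntrons" (which the record does not define further), and it lacks both a start and a stop codon. That design implies use as an internal, in-frame fusion segment rather than a standalone open reading frame. The annotated mMaple3 feature spans more than a compact coding sequence would need, consistent with the intervening introns. The plasmid belongs to a toolkit associated with work on reducing germline silencing of transgenes carried on simple extrachromosomal arrays in C. elegans.
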