Features (pLannotate 1.2.2; 10 found; start..end, strand, type, name):
     33..132     +  protein_bind   attL1: mutant version of attL; recombination site for the Gateway® LR reaction LR Clonase™
    230..1084    +  CDS            mMaple3: mMaple3 is a photoconvertible green fluorescent protein published in 2014, derived from Clavularia sp..
   1131..1230    -  protein_bind   attL2: mutant version of attL; recombination site for the Gateway® LR reaction LR Clonase™
   1248..1266    -  promoter       T7 promoter: promoter for bacteriophage T7 RNA polymerase
   1400..2209    +  CDS            KanR: aminoglycoside phosphotransferase; aph(3')-Ia; confers resistance to kanamycin in bacteria or G418 (Geneticin®) in eukaryotes
   2356..2944    +  rep_origin     ori: high-copy-number ColE1/pMB1/pBR322/pUC origin of replication
   3127..3219    +  CDS            lacI (fragment): lac repressor; lacI; The lac repressor binds to the lac operator to inhibit transcription in E. coli. This inhibition can be relieved by adding lactose or isopropyl-β-D-thiogalactopyranoside (IPTG).
   3274..3301    -  terminator     rrnB T2 terminator: transcription terminator T2 from the E. coli rrnB gene
   3433..3476    +  terminator     rrnB T1 terminator: Escherichia coli rrnB; transcription terminator T1 from the E. coli rrnB gene
   3523..17      -  CDS            lacZα (fragment) (across the origin): LacZα fragment of β-galactosidase; lacZ fragment
>Addgene plasmid #159864 | pCFJ2210 - [1-2] ENTR - Fluor - mMaple3(1 intron, syntrons(3), no_start, no_stop) | addgene full sequence | sequence record 318048 | Addgene NGS Result
GTAAAACGACGGCCAGTCTTAAGCTCGGGCCCCAAATAATGATTTTATTTTGACTGATAGTGACCTGTTC
GTTGCAACAAATTGATGAGCAATGCTTTTTTATAATGCCAACTTTGTACAAAAAAGCAGGCTCGGCCGGC
AGTACTAGCGGTGGCAGTGGAGGTACCGGCGGAAGCAGTGTCTCCAAGGTAACACTTAGTTTTTGTTGCT
CTGTTTAAAAATTAATTTTAAGGGAGAGGAGACTATCATGTCCGTCATCAAGCCAGACATGAAGATCAAG
CTCCGTATGGAGGGAAACGTCAACGGACACGCCTTCGTCATCGAGGGAGAGGGATCCGGAAAGCCATTCG
AGGGAATCCAAACCATCGACCTCGAGGTCAAGGTAAGTTTTCTTGAGACCTTTACTAACTAACTAGGTCT
CATAGATTTTCAGGAGGGAGCCCCACTCCCATTCGCCTACGACATCCTCACCACCGCCTTCCACTACGGA
AACCGTGTCTTCACCAAGTACCCACGAAAGATCCCAGACTACTTCAAGCAATCCTTCCCAGGTAAGTTAT
GTAGAGACCTTAATACTCAACTATGGTCTCAAACATTTTCAGAGGGATACTCCTGGGAGCGTTCCATGAC
CTACGAGGACGGAGGAATCTGCAACGCCACCAACGACATCACCATGGAGGAGGACTCCTTCATCAACAAG
ATCCACTTCAAGGGAACCAACTTCCCACCAAACGGACCAGTCATGCAAAAGCGTACCGTCGGATGGGAGG
TTTCCACCGAGAAGGTAAGTTCTTTAGAGACCTAATCACATCAATTTGGTCTCAGTAATTTTCAGATGTA
CGTCCGTGACGGAGTCCTCAAGGGTGACGTCAAGATGAAGCTCCTCCTCAAGGGAGGATCCCACTACCGT
TGCGACTTCCGTACCACCTACAAGGTCAAGCAAAAGGCCGTCAAGCTCCCAAAGGCCCACTTCGTCGACC
ACCGTATCGAGATCCTCTCCCACGACAAGGACTACAACAAGGTCAAGCTCTACGAGCACGCCGTCGCCCG
TAACTCCACCGACTCCATGGACGAGCTCTACAAGGGTGGCACAGGAGGAACGGGCGGTAGTGGAGGCACT
GGTGCCGGCAACCCAGCTTTCTTGTACAAAGTTGGCATTATAAGAAAGCATTGCTTATCAATTTGTTGCA
ACGAACAGGTCACTATCAGTCAAAATAAAATCATTATTTGCCATCCAGCTGATATCCCCTATAGTGAGTC
GTATTACATGGTCATAGCTGTTTCCTGGCAGCTCTGGCCCGTGTCTCAAAATCTCTGATGTTACATTGCA
CAAGATAAAAATATATCATCATGAACAATAAAACTGTCTGCTTACATAAACAGTAATACAAGGGGTGTTA
TGAGCCATATTCAACGGGAAACGTCGAGGCCGCGATTAAATTCCAACATGGATGCTGATTTATATGGGTA
TAAATGGGCTCGCGATAATGTCGGGCAATCAGGTGCGACAATCTATCGCTTGTATGGGAAGCCCGATGCG
CCAGAGTTGTTTCTGAAACATGGCAAAGGTAGCGTTGCCAATGATGTTACAGATGAGATGGTCAGACTAA
ACTGGCTGACGGAATTTATGCCTCTTCCGACCATCAAGCATTTTATCCGTACTCCTGATGATGCATGGTT
ACTCACCACTGCGATCCCCGGAAAAACAGCATTCCAGGTATTAGAAGAATATCCTGATTCAGGTGAAAAT
ATTGTTGATGCGCTGGCAGTGTTCCTGCGCCGGTTGCATTCGATTCCTGTTTGTAATTGTCCTTTTAACA
GCGATCGCGTATTTCGCCTCGCTCAGGCGCAATCACGAATGAATAACGGTTTGGTTGATGCGAGTGATTT
TGATGACGAGCGTAATGGCTGGCCTGTTGAACAAGTCTGGAAAGAAATGCATAAACTTTTGCCATTCTCA
CCGGATTCAGTCGTCACTCATGGTGATTTCTCACTTGATAACCTTATTTTTGACGAGGGGAAATTAATAG
GTTGTATTGATGTTGGACGAGTCGGAATCGCAGACCGATACCAGGATCTTGCCATCCTATGGAACTGCCT
CGGTGAGTTTTCTCCTTCATTACAGAAACGGCTTTTTCAAAAATATGGTATTGATAATCCTGATATGAAT
AAATTGCAGTTTCATTTGATGCTCGATGAGTTTTTCTAATCAGAATTGGTTAATTGGTTGTAACACTGGC
AGAGCATTACGCTGACTTGACGGGACGGCGCAAGCTCATGACCAAAATCCCTTAACGTGAGTTACGCGTC
GTTCCACTGAGCGTCAGACCCCGTAGAAAAGATCAAAGGATCTTCTTGAGATCCTTTTTTTCTGCGCGTA
ATCTGCTGCTTGCAAACAAAAAAACCACCGCTACCAGCGGTGGTTTGTTTGCCGGATCAAGAGCTACCAA
CTCTTTTTCCGAAGGTAACTGGCTTCAGCAGAGCGCAGATACCAAATACTGTTCTTCTAGTGTAGCCGTA
GTTAGGCCACCACTTCAAGAACTCTGTAGCACCGCCTACATACCTCGCTCTGCTAATCCTGTTACCAGTG
GCTGCTGCCAGTGGCGATAAGTCGTGTCTTACCGGGTTGGACTCAAGACGATAGTTACCGGATAAGGCGC
AGCGGTCGGGCTGAACGGGGGGTTCGTGCACACAGCCCAGCTTGGAGCGAACGACCTACACCGAACTGAG
ATACCTACAGCGTGAGCTATGAGAAAGCGCCACGCTTCCCGAAGGGAGAAAGGCGGACAGGTATCCGGTA
AGCGGCAGGGTCGGAACAGGAGAGCGCACGAGGGAGCTTCCAGGGGGAAACGCCTGGTATCTTTATAGTC
CTGTCGGGTTTCGCCACCTCTGACTTGAGCGTCGATTTTTGTGATGCTCGTCAGGGGGGCGGAGCCTATG
GAAAAACGCCAGCAACGCGGCCTTTTTACGGTTCCTGGCCTTTTGCTGGCCTTTTGCTCACATGTTCTTT
CCTGCGTTATCCCCTGATTCTGTGGATAACCGTATTACCGCCTTTGAGTGAGCTGATACCGCTCGCCGCA
GCCGAACGACCGAGCGCAGCGAGTCAGTGAGCGAGGAAGCGGAAGAGCGCCCAATACGCAAACCGCCTCT
CCCCGCGCGTTGGCCGATTCATTAATGCAGCTGGCACGACAGGTTTCCCGACTGGAAAGCGGGCAGTGAG
CGCAACGCAATTAATACGCGTACCGCTAGCCAGGAAGAGTTTGTAGAAACGCAAAAAGGCCATCCGTCAG
GATGGCCTTCTGCTTAGTTTGATGCCTGGCAGTTTATGGCGGGCGTCCTGCCCGCCACCCTCCGGGCCGT
TGCTTCACAACGTTCAAATCCGCTCCCGGCGGATTTGTCCTACTCAGGAGAGCGTTCACCGACAAACAAC
AGATAAAACGAAAGGCCCAGTCTTCCGACTGAGCCTTTCGTTTTATTTGATGCCTGGCAGTTCCCTACTC
TCGCGTTAACGCTAGCATGGATGTTTTCCCAGTCACGACGTT
